Addgene plasmid #244787: CL20_mEGFP_Vidr_020
Purpose: Express mEGFP-tagged intrinsically disordered protein (IDR), Vidr_020, derived from human protein NPM
Depositing lab: Richard Kriwacki. Depositing organization: St. Jude Children's Research Hospital. Publication: Proteome-wide computational analyses reveal links between protein condensate formation and RNA biology. Maiti S, Tripathi S, Baggett DW, Phillips AH, Park CG, Wang J, Wahiduzzaman, Freyaldenhoven WT, Kinger S, Pioso BJ, Bollinger JC, Somjee R, Lang B, Babu MM, Kriwacki RW. Sci Adv. 2025 Dec 5;11(49):eady1420. doi: 10.1126/sciadv.ady1420. Epub 2025 Dec 3. PubMed 41337585.
Backbone
  Vector backbone: CL20
  Vector type: Mammalian Expression
Growth in bacteria
  Bacterial resistance: Ampicillin, 100 μg/mL
  Growth temperature: 37°C
  Growth strain: NEB Stable
  Copy number: High Copy
Gene/Insert
  Gene/Insert name: Vidr_020
  Species: H. sapiens (human)
  Mutation: Unmutated
  Tag / fusion protein: monomeric EGFP (N terminal on insert)
  Cloning method: Restriction Enzyme; 5′ cloning site Unknown (unknown if destroyed)
Terms and licenses: Academic/Nonprofit Terms; Industry Terms: Not Available to Industry
Depositor comments: NPM_108_267
How to cite: CL20_mEGFP_Vidr_020 was a gift from Richard Kriwacki (Addgene plasmid # 244787 ; http://n2t.net/addgene:244787 ; RRID:Addgene_244787)
