[The description below was written by a language model from this plasmid's Addgene catalogue record and pLannotate feature annotations shown in this document.]
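Description:
CL20_mEGFP_Vidr_020 is a 7,560 nt plasmid built on the CL20 backbone. It is catalogued as a mammalian expression vector, and the annotated features show the architecture of a self-inactivating HIV-1-derived lentiviral transfer vector. It is maintained in E. coli through a high-copy ColE1/pUC-type origin and selected with ampicillin via the β-lactamase gene. A recombination-tolerant host strain is recorded, consistent with the repeated LTR sequences. The viral unit begins with a CMV enhancer joined to a truncated 5' LTR, which would drive Tat-independent transcription of the vector genome in packaging cells. This is followed by the Ψ packaging signal with a partial gag region, the cPPT/CTS element, and the Rev response element for Rev-dependent nuclear export. It ends in a U3-deleted 3' LTR backed by a rabbit β-globin polyadenylation signal. Small fragments annotated as vif, rev and nef appear to be residual HIV-1 sequence rather than functional genes. An SV40 origin and SV40 poly(A) signal lie in the plasmid backbone outside the viral unit.

The payload is an internal CMV enhancer/promoter cassette driving monomeric EGFP fused to the N-terminus of Vidr_020. This insert is an unmutated intrinsically disordered region from human nucleophosmin (NPM/NPM1), and the depositor's comment indicates it spans residues 108–267. The feature table agrees, showing an NPM1 fragment immediately downstream of the mEGFP coding sequence. No WPRE or mammalian selection marker is annotated, so expressing cells would be identified by green fluorescence. The stated purpose is to express the fluorescently tagged IDR in mammalian cells. The associated study concerns protein condensate formation and RNA biology, which suggests imaging of the fragment's localisation and condensate behaviour.
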