Features (pLannotate 1.2.2; 29 found; start..end, strand, type, name):
      1..589     +  rep_origin     ori: high-copy-number ColE1/pMB1/pBR322/pUC origin of replication
    772..826     +  CDS            lacI (fragment): lac repressor; lacI; The lac repressor binds to the lac operator to inhibit transcription in E. coli. This inhibition can be relieved by adding lactose or isopropyl-β-D-thiogalactopyranoside (IPTG).
    828..962     -  polyA_signal   SV40 poly(A) signal: SV40 polyadenylation signal
    982..1117    -  rep_origin     SV40 ori: SV40 origin of replication
   1141..1163    -  promoter       SV40 promoter (fragment): SV40 enhancer and early promoter
   1170..1209    +  CDS            lacI (fragment): lac repressor; lacI; The lac repressor binds to the lac operator to inhibit transcription in E. coli. This inhibition can be relieved by adding lactose or isopropyl-β-D-thiogalactopyranoside (IPTG).
   1222..1243    +  protein_bind   CAP binding site: CAP binding activates transcription in the presence of cAMP. E. coli catabolite activator protein
   1258..1288    +  promoter       lac promoter: promoter for the E. coli lac operon
   1296..1312    +  protein_bind   lac operator: The lac repressor binds to the lac operator to inhibit transcription in E. coli. This inhibition can be relieved by adding lactose or isopropyl-β-D-thiogalactopyranoside (IPTG). lac repressor encoded by lacI
   1697..1752    -  polyA_signal   β-globin poly(A) signal: rabbit β-globin polyadenylation signal (Gil and Proudfoot, 1987)
   1838..1973    -  LTR            3' LTR (ΔU3) (fragment): self-inactivating 3' long terminal repeat (LTR) from HIV-1
   1975..2043    -  CDS            nef (fragment): NEF_HV1Z2 - Experimental evidence at protein level: Swiss-Prot protein existence level 1. Extracellular Nef protein targets CD4(+) T-lymphocytes for apoptosis by interacting with CXCR4 surface receptors. From Human immunodeficiency virus type 1 group M subtype D (isolate Z2/CDC-Z34) (HIV-1).
   2069..2554    -  CDS            NPM1 (fragment): NPM_HUMAN - Also known as NPM. Experimental evidence at protein level: Swiss-Prot protein existence level 1. Involved in diverse cellular processes such as ribosome biogenesis, centrosome duplication, protein chaperoning, histone assembly, cell proliferation, and regulation of tumor suppressors p53/TP53 and ARF. Binds ribosome presumably to drive ribosome nuclear export. Associated with nucleolar ribonucleoprotein structures and bind single-stranded nucleic acids. Acts as a chaperonin for the core histones H3, H2B and H4. Stimulates APEX1 endonuclease activity on apurinic/apyrimidinic (AP) dou
   2591..3307    -  CDS            mEGFP: mEGFP is a basic (constitutively fluorescent) green fluorescent protein published in 2002, derived from Aequorea victoria. It has moderate acid sensitivity.
   3321..3358    -  misc_feature   MCS (fragment): multiple cloning site
   3357..3373    -  promoter       tight TRE promoter (fragment): Tet-responsive promoter PTight, consisting of seven tet operator sequences followed by the minimal CMV promoter
   3389..3592    -  promoter       CMV promoter: human cytomegalovirus (CMV) immediate early promoter
   3593..3896    -  enhancer       CMV enhancer: human cytomegalovirus immediate early enhancer
   3964..3980    -  misc_feature   MCS (fragment): multiple cloning site
   3980..4005    -  CDS            Rev (fragment): human immunodeficiency virus 1 (HIV-1) Rev protein; rev; enhances nuclear export of unspliced and incompletely spliced viral mRNAs
   4382..4615    -  misc_feature   RRE: The Rev response element (RRE) of HIV-1 allows for Rev-dependent mRNA export from the nucleus to the cytoplasm.
   4749..4832    -  CDS            vif (fragment): VIF_HV1BR - Experimental evidence at protein level: Swiss-Prot protein existence level 1. Counteracts the innate antiviral activity of host APOBEC3F and APOBEC3G. Forms a complex with host APOBEC3F and APOBEC3G thus preventing the entry of these lethally hypermutating enzymes into progeny virions. Recruits an active E3 ubiquitin ligase complex composed of elongin BC, CUL5, and RBX2 to induce polyubiquitination of APOBEC3G and APOBEC3F. In turn, they are directed to the 26S proteasome for degradation. Vif interaction with APOBEC3G also blocks its cytidine deaminase activity in a proteasome-inde
   4975..5092    -  misc_feature   cPPT/CTS: central polypurine tract and central termination sequence of HIV-1
   5241..5600    -  CDS            HIV-1 gag (fragment): gag protein from human immunodeficiency virus 1; gag
   5584..5709    -  misc_feature   HIV-1 Ψ: packaging signal of human immunodeficiency virus type 1
   5756..6013    -  LTR            5' LTR (truncated): truncated 5' long terminal repeat (LTR) from HIV-1
   6015..6394    -  enhancer       CMV enhancer: human cytomegalovirus immediate early enhancer
   6425..6529    +  promoter       AmpR promoter: bla
   6530..7390    +  CDS            AmpR: β-lactamase; bla; confers resistance to ampicillin, carbenicillin, and related antibiotics
>Addgene plasmid #244787 | CL20_mEGFP_Vidr_020 | addgene full sequence | sequence record 488249 | Addgene NGS Result
TTGAGATCCTTTTTTTCTGCGCGTAATCTGCTGCTTGCAAACAAAAAAACCACCGCTACCAGCGGTGGTT
TGTTTGCCGGATCAAGAGCTACCAACTCTTTTTCCGAAGGTAACTGGCTTCAGCAGAGCGCAGATACCAA
ATACTGTTCTTCTAGTGTAGCCGTAGTTAGGCCACCACTTCAAGAACTCTGTAGCACCGCCTACATACCT
CGCTCTGCTAATCCTGTTACCAGTGGCTGCTGCCAGTGGCGATAAGTCGTGTCTTACCGGGTTGGACTCA
AGACGATAGTTACCGGATAAGGCGCAGCGGTCGGGCTGAACGGGGGGTTCGTGCACACAGCCCAGCTTGG
AGCGAACGACCTACACCGAACTGAGATACCTACAGCGTGAGCTATGAGAAAGCGCCACGCTTCCCGAAGG
GAGAAAGGCGGACAGGTATCCGGTAAGCGGCAGGGTCGGAACAGGAGAGCGCACGAGGGAGCTTCCAGGG
GGAAACGCCTGGTATCTTTATAGTCCTGTCGGGTTTCGCCACCTCTGACTTGAGCGTCGATTTTTGTGAT
GCTCGTCAGGGGGGCGGAGCCTATGGAAAAACGCCAGCAACGCGGCCTTTTTACGGTTCCTGGCCTTTTG
CTGGCCTTTTGCTCACATGTTCTTTCCTGCGTTATCCCCTGATTCTGTGGATAACCGTATTACCGCCTTT
GAGTGAGCTGATACCGCTCGCCGCAGCCGAACGACCGAGCGCAGCGAGTCAGTGAGCGAGGAAGCGGAAG
AGCGCCCAATACGCAAACCGCCTCTCCCCGCGCGTTGGCCGATTCATTAATGCAGCGGATCCAGACATGA
TAAGATACATTGATGAGTTTGGACAAACCACAACTAGAATGCAGTGAAAAAAATGCTTTATTTGTGAAAT
TTGTGATGCTATTGCTTTATTTGTAACCATTATAAGCTGCAATAAACAAGTTAGCTTTTTGCAAAAGCCT
AGGCCTCCAAAAAAGCCTCCTCACTACTTCTGGAATAGCTCAGAGGCCGAGGCGGCCTCGGCCTCTGCAT
AAATAAAAAAAATTAGTCAGCCATGGGGCGGAGAATGGGCGGAACTGGGCGGAGTTAGGGGCGGGATGGG
CGGAGTTAGGGGCGGGACTATGGTTGCTGACTAATTGAGATGCGGATCCGCTGGCACGACAGGTTTCCCG
ACTGGAAAGCGGGCAGTGAGCGCAACGCAATTAATGTGAGTTAGCTCACTCATTAGGCACCCCAGGCTTT
ACACTTTATGCTTCCGGCTCGTATGTTGTGTGGAATTGTGAGCGGATAACAATTTCACACAGGAAACAGC
TATGACCATGATTACGCCAAGCTTGGGCTGCAGGTCGAGGGATCTCCATAAGAGAAGAGGGACAGCTATG
ACTGGGAGTAGTCAGGAGAGGAGGAAAAATCTGGCTAGTAAAACATGTAAGGAAAATTTTAGGGATGTTA
AAGAAAAAAATAACACAAAACAAAATATAAAAAAAATCTAACCTCAAGTCAAGGCTTTTCTATGGAATAA
GGAATGGACAGCAGGGGGCTGTTTCATATACTGATGACCTCTTTATAGCCAACCTTTGTTCATGGCAGCC
AGCATATGGGCATATGTTGCCAAACTCTAAACCAAATACTCATTCTGATGTTTTAAATGATTTGCCCTCC
CATATGTCCTTCCGAGTGAGAGACACAAAAAATTCCAACACACTATTGCAATGAAAATAAATTTCCTTTA
TTAGCCAGAAGTCAGATGCTCAAGGGGCTTCATGATGTCCCCATAATTTTTGGCAGAGGGAAAAAGATCT
GCTAGCTCGAGCAGCTGAAGCTTTATTGAGGCTTAAGCAGTGGGTTCCCTAGTTAGCCAGAGAGCTCCCA
GGCTCAGATCTGGTCTAACCAGAGAGACCCAGTACAGGCAAAAAGCAGATCTTGTCTTCTTTGGGAGTGA
ATTAGCCCTTCCAGTCCCCCCTTTTCTTTTAAAAAGTGGCTAAGATCTACAGCTGCCTTGTAAGTCATTG
GTCTTAAAGGTACCGTAATCTTATCTAGAACCGGTTCATTTGGCTTCAACCTTTGGTAAGCTCCCCCCTT
TCTCGATTGATGCCTGCATTTTGGCCTTGATATCTTCTACAGAACTAGGCCCCTTAGGCGTCTTAGGAGT
TTTTTCTTGTTTTTTGAAGCTCTCTTGCCCCTTCGAACGCGGAGTGCTAGATGGCTTCGAATCCTTCCCG
TTTTGGTTACTCTTTTGAGCATTCTTAGCAGGAGTATCGCGGATGGATTTTTTGACCGGCGCTTTTTCCT
CAGCTTCCTCATCATCAAAATCATCGTCGTCATCATCTTCATCATCGTCTTCTTCGTCGTCATCATCGTC
GTCCTCGTCCGCTGCTAACTTAACTTTCTTTTGGGGTACTTTGGACCCACCTCCGGGTGCGCTGCGCTTC
CCTGAGATGCTCAATAATTTCACATCCTCTTCTTCTTCATCCTCGGACTCGGCGTCTTCCTCCACTGCCA
CCAAGTGCTGGCCAGAGATGTGAACTGGCCGGGAAGCGGCCGCACTTCCCCCGGAGCCTCCGCTTCCGCC
CTTGTACAGCTCGTCCATGCCGAGAGTGATCCCGGCGGCGGTCACGAACTCCAGCAGGACCATGTGATCG
CGCTTCTCGTTGGGGTCTTTGCTCAGCTTGGACTGGGTGCTCAGGTAGTGGTTGTCGGGCAGCAGCACGG
GGCCGTCGCCGATGGGGGTGTTCTGCTGGTAGTGGTCGGCGAGCTGCACGCTGCCGTCCTCGATGTTGTG
GCGGATCTTGAAGTTCACCTTGATGCCGTTCTTCTGCTTGTCGGCCATGATATAGACGTTGTGGCTGTTG
TAGTTGTACTCCAGCTTGTGCCCCAGGATGTTGCCGTCCTCCTTGAAGTCGATGCCCTTCAGCTCGATGC
GGTTCACCAGGGTGTCGCCCTCGAACTTCACCTCGGCGCGGGTCTTGTAGTTGCCGTCGTCCTTGAAGAA
GATGGTGCGCTCCTGGACGTAGCCTTCGGGCATGGCGGACTTGAAGAAGTCGTGCTGCTTCATGTGGTCG
GGGTAGCGGCTGAAGCACTGCACGCCGTAGGTCAGGGTGGTCACGAGGGTGGGCCAGGGCACGGGCAGCT
TGCCGGTGGTGCAGATGAACTTCAGGGTCAGCTTGCCGTAGGTGGCATCGCCCTCGCCCTCGCCGGACAC
GCTGAACTTGTGGCCGTTTACGTCGCCGTCCAGCTCGACCAGGATGGGCACCACCCCGGTGAACAGCTCC
TCGCCCTTGCTCACCATGGTGGCGACCGGTGGATCCCGGGCCCGCGGTACCGTCGACTGCAGAATTCGGT
TCACTAAACGAGCCCGGTTCACTAAACGAGCTCTGCTTATATAGACCTCCCACCGTACACGCCTACCGCC
CATTTGCGTCAATGGGGCGGAGTTGTTACGACATTTTGGAAAGTCCCGTTGATTTTGGTGCCAAAACAAA
CTCCCATTGACGTCAATGGGGTGGAGACTTGGAAATCCCCGTGAGTCAAACCGCTATCCACGCCCATTGA
TGTACTGCCAAAACCGCATCACCATGGTAATAGCGATGACTAATACGTAGATGTACTGCCAAGTAGGAAA
GTCCCATAAGGTCATGTACTGGGCATAATGCCAGGCGGGCCATTTACCGTCATTGACGTCAATAGGGGGC
GTACTTGGCATATGATACACTTGATGTACTGCCAAGTGGGCAGTTTACCGTAAATACTCCACCCATTGAC
GTCAATGGAAAGTCCCTATTGGCGTTACTATGGGAACATACGTCATTATTGACGTCAATGGGCGGGGGTC
GTTGGGCGGTCAGCCAGGCGGGCCATTTACCGTAAGTTATGTAACGCGGAACTCCATATATGGGCTATGA
ACTAATGACCCCGTAATTGATTACTATTAATAACTAGCACGCGTTCGAAGCTTGAGCTCGGTCCCCTCGG
GGTTGGGAGGTGGGTCTGAAACGATAATGGTGAATATCCCTGCCTAACTCTATTCACTATAGAAAGTACA
GCAAAAACTATTCTTAAACCTACCAAGCCTCCTACTATCATTATGAATAATTTTATATACCACAGCCAAT
TTGTTATGTTAAACCAATTCCACAAACTTGCCCATTTATCTAATTCCAATAATTCTTGTTCATTCTTTTC
TTGCTGGTTTTGCGATTCTTCAATTAAGGAGTGTATTAAGCTTGTGTAATTGTTAATTTCTCTGTCCCAC
TCCATCCAGGTCGTGTGATTCCAAATCTGTTCCAGAGATTTATTACTCCAACTAGCATTCCAAGGCACAG
CAGTGGTGCAAATGAGTTTTCCAGAGCAACCCCAAATCCCCAGGAGCTGTTGATCCTTTAGGTATCTTTC
CACAGCCAGGATTCTTGCCTGGAGCTGCTTGATGCCCCAGACTGTGAGTTGCAACAGATGCTGTTGCGCC
TCAATAGCCCTCAGCAAATTGTTCTGCTGCTGCACTATACCAGACAATAATTGTCTGGCCTGTACCGTCA
GCGTCATTGACGCTGCGCCCATAGTGCTTCCTGCTGCTCCCAAGAACCCAAGGAACAAAGCTCCTATTCC
CACTGCTCTTTTTTCTCTCTGCACCACTCTTCTCTTTGCCTTGGTGGGTGCTACTCCTAATGGTTCAATT
TTTACTACTTTATATTTATATAATTCACTTCTCCAATTGTCCCTCATATCTCCTCCTTATGGTGTTTTAC
TAAACTTTTCCATGTTCTAATCCTCATCCTGTCTACTTGCCACACAATCATCACCTGCCATCTGTTTTCC
ATAATCCCTAATGATCTTTGCTTTTCTTCTTGGCACTACTTTTATGTCACTATTATCTTGTATTACTACT
GCCCCTTCACCTTTCCAGAGGAGCTTTGCTGGTCCTTTCCAAAGTGGATTTCTGCTGTCCCTGTAATAAA
CCCGAAAATTTTGAATTTTTGTAATTTGTTTTTGTAATTCTTTAGTTTGTATGTCTGTTGCTATTATGTC
TACTATTCTTTCCCCTGCACTGTACCCCCCAATCCCCCCTTTTCTTTTAAAATTGTGGATGAATACTGCC
ATTTGTACTGCTGTCTTAAGATGTTCAGCCTGATCTCTTACCTGTCCTATAATTTTCTTTAATTCTTTAT
TCATAGATTCTACTACTCCTTGACTTTGGGGATTGTAGGGAATTTCCAGGTCTGAAGATCCTGCTGCTTG
CTGTGCTTTTTTCTTACTTTTGTTTTGCTCTTCCTCTATCTTGTCTAAAGCTTCCTTGGTGTCTTTTATC
TCTATCCTTTGATGCACACAATAGAGGGTTGCTACTGTATTATATAATGATCTAAGTTCTTCTGATCCTG
TCTGAAGGGATGGTTGTAGCTGTCCCAGTATTTGTCTACAGCCTTCTGATGTTTCTAACAGGCCAGTATT
AACTGCGAATCGTTCTAGCTCCCTGCTTGCCCATACTATATGTTTTAATTTATATTTTTTCTTTCCCCCT
GGCCTTAACCGAATTTTTTCCCATCGCGATCTAATTCTCCCCCGCTTAATACTGACGCTCTCGCACCCAT
CTCTCTCCTTCTAGCCTCCGCTAGTCAAAATTTTTGGCGTACTCACCAGTCGCCGCCCCTCGCCTCTTGC
CGTGCGCGCTTCAGCAAGCCGAGTCCTGCGTCGAGAGAGCTCCTCTGGTTTCCCTTTCGCTTTCAAGTCC
CTGTTCGGGCGCCACTGCTAGAGATTTTCCACACTGACTAAAAGGGTCTGAGGGATCTCTAGTTACCAGA
GTCACACAACAGACGGGCACACACTACTTGAAGCACTCAAGGCAAGCTTTATTGAGGCTTAAGCAGTGGG
TTCCCTAGTTAGCCAGAGAGCTCCCAGGCTCAGATCTGGTCTAACCAGAGAGACCCAGTACAGGCAAAAA
GCAGCTGCTTATATGCAGGATCTGAGGGCTCGCCACTCCCCAGTCCCGCCCAGGCCACGCCTCCCATGGT
AATAGCGATGACTAATACGTAGATGTACTGCCAAGTAGGAAAGTCCCATAAGGTCATGTACTGGGCATAA
TGCCAGGCGGGCCATTTACCGTCATTGACGTCAATAGGGGGCGTACTTGGCATATGATACACTTGATGTA
CTGCCAAGTGGGCAGTTTACCGTAAATACTCCACCCATTGACGTCAATGGAAAGTCCCTATTGGCGTTAC
TATGGGAACATACGTCATTATTGACGTCAATGGGCGGGGGTCGTTGGGCGGTCAGCCAGGCGGGCCATTT
ACCGTAAGTTATGTAACGCGGAACTCCATATATGGGCTATGAACTAATGACCCCGTAATTGATTACTATT
AATAACTAGTCAATAATCAATGTCGACCCAGGTGGCACTTTTCGGGGAAATGTGCGCGGAACCCCTATTT
GTTTATTTTTCTAAATACATTCAAATATGTATCCGCTCATGAGACAATAACCCTGATAAATGCTTCAATA
ATATTGAAAAAGGAAGAGTATGAGTATTCAACATTTCCGTGTCGCCCTTATTCCCTTTTTTGCGGCATTT
TGCCTTCCTGTTTTTGCTCACCCAGAAACGCTGGTGAAAGTAAAAGATGCTGAAGATCAGTTGGGTGCAC
GAGTGGGTTACATCGAACTGGATCTCAACAGCGGTAAGATCCTTGAGAGTTTTCGCCCCGAAGAACGTTT
TCCAATGATGAGCACTTTTAAAGTTCTGCTATGTGGCGCGGTATTATCCCGTATTGACGCCGGGCAAGAG
CAACTCGGTCGCCGCATACACTATTCTCAGAATGACTTGGTTGAGTACTCACCAGTCACAGAAAAGCATC
TTACGGATGGCATGACAGTAAGAGAATTATGCAGTGCTGCCATAACCATGAGTGATAACACTGCGGCCAA
CTTACTTCTGACAACGATCGGAGGACCGAAGGAGCTAACCGCTTTTTTGCACAACATGGGGGATCATGTA
ACTCGCCTTGATCGTTGGGAACCGGAGCTGAATGAAGCCATACCAAACGACGAGCGTGACACCACGATGC
CTGTAGCAATGGCAACAACGTTGCGCAAACTATTAACTGGCGAACTACTTACTCTAGCTTCCCGGCAACA
ATTAATAGACTGGATGGAGGCGGATAAAGTTGCAGGACCACTTCTGCGCTCGGCCCTTCCGGCTGGCTGG
TTTATTGCTGATAAATCTGGAGCCGGTGAGCGTGGGTCTCGCGGTATCATTGCAGCACTGGGGCCAGATG
GTAAGCCCTCCCGTATCGTAGTTATCTACACGACGGGGAGTCAGGCAACTATGGATGAACGAAATAGACA
GATCGCTGAGATAGGTGCCTCACTGATTAAGCATTGGTAACTGTCAGACCAAGTTTACTCATATATACTT
TAGATTGATTTAAAACTTCATTTTTAATTTAAAAGGATCTAGGTGAAGATCCTTTTTGATAATCTCATGA
CCAAAATCCCTTAACGTGAGTTTTCGTTCCACTGAGCGTCAGACCCCGTAGAAAAGATCAAAGGATCTTC
